>Addgene plasmid #53589 | pDY4 | depositor full sequence | sequence record 83624 | pDY4 sequence 4765 bps
GCACTTTTCGGGGAAATGTGCGCGGAACCCCTATTTGTTTATTTTTCTAAATACATTCAAATATGTATCC
GCTCATGAGACAATAACCCTGATAAATGCTTCAATAATATTGAAAAAGGAAGAGTATGAGTATTCAACAT
TTCCGTGTCGCCCTTATTCCCTTTTTTGCGGCATTTTGCCTTCCTGTTTTTGCTCACCCAGAAACGCTGG
TGAAAGTAAAAGATGCTGAAGATCAGTTGGGTGCACGAGTGGGTTACATCGAACTGGATCTCAACAGCGG
TAAGATCCTTGAGAGTTTTCGCCCCGAAGAACGTTTTCCAATGATGAGCACTTTTAAAGTTCTGCTATGT
GGCGCGGTATTATCCCGTATTGACGCCGGGCAAGAGCAACTCGGTCGCCGCATACACTATTCTCAGAATG
ACTTGGTTGAGTACTCACCAGTCACAGAAAAGCATCTTACGGATGGCATGACAGTAAGAGAATTATGCAG
TGCTGCCATAACCATGAGTGATAACACTGCGGCCAACTTACTTCTGACAACGATCGGAGGACCGAAGGAG
CTAACCGCTTTTTTGCACAACATGGGGGATCATGTAACTCGCCTTGATCGTTGGGAACCGGAGCTGAATG
AAGCCATACCAAACGACGAGCGTGACACCACGATGCCTGTAGCAATGGCAACAACGTTGCGCAAACTATT
AACTGGCGAACTACTTACTCTAGCTTCCCGGCAACAATTAATAGACTGGATGGAGGCGGATAAAGTTGCA
GGACCACTTCTGCGCTCGGCCCTTCCGGCTGGCTGGTTTATTGCTGATAAATCTGGAGCCGGTGAGCGTG
GGTCTCGCGGTATCATTGCAGCACTGGGGCCAGATGGTAAGCCCTCCCGTATCGTAGTTATCTACACGAC
GGGGAGTCAGGCAACTATGGATGAACGAAATAGACAGATCGCTGAGATAGGTGCCTCACTGATTAAGCAT
TGGTAACTGTCAGACCAAGTTTACTCATATATACTTTAGATTGATTTAAAACTTCATTTTTAATTTAAAA
GGATCTAGGTGAAGATCCTTTTTGATAATCTCATGACCAAAATCCCTTAACGTGAGTTTTCGTTCCACTG
AGCGTCAGACCCCGTAGAAAAGATCAAAGGATCTTCTTGAGATCCTTTTTTTCTGCGCGTAATCTGCTGC
TTGCAAACAAAAAAACCACCGCTACCAGCGGTGGTTTGTTTGCCGGATCAAGAGCTACCAACTCTTTTTC
CGAAGGTAACTGGCTTCAGCAGAGCGCAGATACCAAATACTGTCCTTCTAGTGTAGCCGTAGTTAGGCCA
CCACTTCAAGAACTCTGTAGCACCGCCTACATACCTCGCTCTGCTAATCCTGTTACCAGTGGCTGCTGCC
AGTGGCGATAAGTCGTGTCTTACCGGGTTGGACTCAAGACGATAGTTACCGGATAAGGCGCAGCGGTCGG
GCTGAACGGGGGGTTCGTGCACACAGCCCAGCTTGGAGCGAACGACCTACACCGAACTGAGATACCTACA
GCGTGAGCTATGAGAAAGCGCCACGCTTCCCGAAGGGAGAAAGGCGGACAGGTATCCGGTAAGCGGCAGG
GTCGGAACAGGAGAGCGCACGAGGGAGCTTCCAGGGGGAAACGCCTGGTATCTTTATAGTCCTGTCGGGT
TTCGCCACCTCTGACTTGAGCGTCGATTTTTGTGATGCTCGTCAGGGGGGCGGAGCCTATGGAAAAACGC
CAGCAACGCGGCCTTTTTACGGTTCCTGGCCTTTTGCTGGCCTTTTGCTCACATGTTCTTTCCTGCGTTA
TCCCCTGATTCTGTGGATAACCGTATTACCGCCTTTGAGTGAGCTGATACCGCTCGCCGCAGCCGAACGA
CCGAGCGCAGCGAGTCAGTGAGCGAGGAAGCGGAAGAGCGCCCAATACGCAAACCGCCTCTCCCCGCGCG
TTGGCCGATTCATTAATGCAGCTGGCACGACAGGTTTCCCGACTGGAAAGCGGGCAGTGAGCGCAACGCA
ATTAATGTGAGTTAGCTCACTCATTAGGCACCCCAGGCTTTACACTTTATGCTTCCGGCTCGTATGTTGT
GTGGAATTGTGAGCGGATAACAATTTCACACAGGAAACAGCTATGACCATGATTACGCCAAGCTCGAAAT
TAACCCTCACTAAAGGGAACAAAAGCTGGAGCTCCACCGCGGTGGCGGCCGCTCTAGAACTAGTGGATCC
CCCGGGCTGCAGGAATTCGCGGCCGCTGAAACAAATGACGTGAAAGTTCTTCAAAATTGAATTAATTGTA
ATCCTGAAAACTTGATTTGTGATAGAAGAATCAATGGAGTGCTTTGGAGCTCGAAACATGACGGCAACAA
TGGCGGTTTTTACGTGCCCTAGATTCACGGACTGTAATATCAGGCACAAATTTTCGTTACTGAAACAACG
AAGATTTACTAATTTATCAGCATCGTCTTCGTTGCGTCAAATTAAGTGCAGCGCTAAAAGCGACCGTTGT
GTAGTGGATAAACAAGGGATTTCCGTAGCAGACGAAGAAGATTATGTGAAGGCCGGTGGATCGGAGCTGT
TTTTTGTTCAAATGCAGCGGACTAAGTCCATGGAAAGCCAGTCTAAACTTTCCGAAAAGCTAGCACAGAT
ACCAATTGGAAATTGCATACTTGATCTGGTTGTAATCGGTTGTGGCCCTGCTGGCCTTGCTCTTGCTGCA
GAGTCAGCCAAACTAGGGTTGAACGTTGGACTCATTGGCCCTGATCTTCCTTTTACAAACAATTATGGTG
TTTGGCAGGATGAATTTATAGGTCTTGGACTTGAAGGATGCATTGAACATTCTTGGAAAGATACTCTTGT
ATACCTTGATGATGATGCTGATCCCATCCGCATAGGTCGTGCATATGGCAGAGTTCATCGTGATTTACTT
CATGAAGAGTTGTTAAGAAGGTGTGTGGAATCAGGTGTTTCATATCTAAGCTCCAAAGTAGAAAGAATCA
CTGAAGCTCCAAATGGCTATAGTCTCATTGAATGTGAAGGCAATATCACCATTCCATGCAGGCTTGCTAC
TGTTGCATCAGGGGCAGCTTCAGGGAAATTTCTGGAGTATGAACTTGGGGGTCCCCGTGTTTGTGTCCAA
ACAGCTTATGGTATAGAGGTTGAGGTTGAAAACAACCCCTATGATCCAGATCTAATGGTGTTCATGGATT
ATAGAGACTTCTCAAAACATAAACCGGAATCTTTAGAAGCAAAATATCCGACTTTCCTCTATGTCATGGC
CATGTCTCCAACAAAAATATTCTTCGAGGAAACTTGTTTAGCTTCAAGAGAAGCCATGCCTTTCAATCTT
CTAAAGTCCAAACTCATGTCACGATTAAAGGCAATGGGTATCCGAATAACAAGAACGTACGAAGAGGAAT
GGTCGTATATCCCCGTAGGTGGATCGTTACCTAATACAGAACAAAAGAATCTCGCATTTGGTGCTGCAGC
TAGTATGGTGCACCCTGCCACAGGGTATTCAGTTGTTCGATCTTTGTCAGAAGCTCCTAATTATGCAGCA
GTCATTGCTAAGATTTTAAGACAAGATCAATCTAAAGAGATGATTTCTCTTGGAAAATACACTAACATTT
CAAAACAAGCATGGGAAACATTGTGGCCACTTGAAAGGAAAAGACAGCGAGCCTTCTTTCTATTCGGACT
ATCACACATCGTGCTAATGGATCTAGAGGGAACACGTACATTTTTCCGTACTTTCTTTCGTTTGCCCAAA
TGGATGTGGTGGGGATTTTTGGGGTCTTCTTTATCTTCAACGGATTTGATAATATTTGCGCTTTATATGT
TTGTGATAGCACCTCACAGCTTGAGAATGGAACTGGTTAGACATCTACTTTCTGATCCGACAGGGGCAAC
TATGGTAAAAGCATATCTCACTATATAGATTTAGATTATATAAATAATACCCATATCTTGCATATATATA
AGCCTTATTTATTTCTTTTGTATCCTTACAACAACATACTCGTTAATTATATGTTTTTTAAGCGGCCGCG
AATTCGATATCAAGCTTATCGATACCGTCGACCTCGAGGGGGGGCCCGGTACCCAATTCGCCCTATAGTG
AGTCGTATTACAATTCACTGGCCGTCGTTTTACAACGTCGTGACTGGGAAAACCCTGGCGTTACCCAACT
TAATCGCCTTGCAGCACATCCCCCTTTCGCCAGCTGGCGTAATAGCGAAGAGGCCCGCACCGATCGCCCT
TCCCAACAGTTGCGCAGCCTGAATGGCGAATGGG
[124 nt withheld, positions 4305-4428]
C
[91 nt withheld, positions 4430-4520]
A
[49 nt withheld, positions 4522-4570]
CCTTTGACGTTGGAGTCCACGTTCTTT
[37 nt withheld, positions 4598-4634]
ACCCTATCTCGGTCTATTCTTTTGATTTATAAGGGATTTTGCCGATTTCGGCCTATTGGTTAAAAAATGA
GCTGATTTAACAAAAATTTAACGCGAATTTTAACAAAATATTAACGCTTACAATTTAGGTG
Features (pLannotate 1.2.2; 14 found; start..end, strand, type, name):
     21..125     +  promoter       AmpR promoter: bla
    126..986     +  CDS            AmpR: β-lactamase; bla; confers resistance to ampicillin, carbenicillin, and related antibiotics
   1157..1745    +  rep_origin     ori: high-copy-number ColE1/pMB1/pBR322/pUC origin of replication
   1928..2020    +  CDS            lacI (fragment): lac repressor; lacI; The lac repressor binds to the lac operator to inhibit transcription in E. coli. This inhibition can be relieved by adding lactose or isopropyl-β-D-thiogalactopyranoside (IPTG).
   2033..2054    +  protein_bind   CAP binding site: CAP binding activates transcription in the presence of cAMP. E. coli catabolite activator protein
   2069..2099    +  promoter       lac promoter: promoter for the E. coli lac operon
   2107..2123    +  protein_bind   lac operator: The lac repressor binds to the lac operator to inhibit transcription in E. coli. This inhibition can be relieved by adding lactose or isopropyl-β-D-thiogalactopyranoside (IPTG). lac repressor encoded by lacI
   2168..2186    +  promoter       T3 promoter: promoter for bacteriophage T3 RNA polymerase
   2199..2259    +  misc_feature   MCS (fragment): pBluescript multiple cloning site
   2344..3945    +  CDS            LUT2: LCYE_ARATH - Experimental evidence at protein level: Swiss-Prot protein existence level 1. Involved in carotenoid biosynthesis. Catalyzes the single epsilon-cyclization reaction which converts lycopene to delta-carotene and neurosporene to alpha-zeacarotene (PubMed:8837512, PubMed:11226339). Required for lutein biosynthesis (PubMed:9789087). From Arabidopsis thaliana (Mouse-ear cress).
   4060..4113    +  misc_feature   MCS (fragment): pBluescript multiple cloning site
   4122..4140    -  promoter       T7 promoter: promoter for bacteriophage T7 RNA polymerase
   4143..4300    +  CDS            lacZα (fragment): LacZα fragment of β-galactosidase; lacZ fragment
   4305..4733    +  rep_origin     f1 ori (sequence partly withheld): f1 bacteriophage origin of replication; arrow indicates direction of (+) strand synthesis
