[The description below was written by a language model from this plasmid's Addgene catalogue record and pLannotate feature annotations shown in this document.]
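Description:
pDY4 is a bacterial expression plasmid built on the pBluescript SK- phagemid backbone. It carries a romaine lettuce (Lactuca sativa) cDNA for lycopene epsilon-cyclase (lcyE, also called DY4 or pLsLCYe). It was recovered from a screen of a lettuce cDNA library rather than built by directed cloning. The roughly 1.8 kb insert sits between two intact EcoRI sites in the multiple cloning site, giving a plasmid of about 4.8 kb. The plasmid is propagated in E. coli at high copy from the pUC-type ColE1 origin and selected with ampicillin through the bla gene. An f1 origin is also present, which in phagemids allows single-stranded DNA rescue.

The cDNA lies in the sense orientation downstream of the lac promoter, with its CAP binding site and lac operator, so expression in E. coli is driven by lac transcription. The T3 and T7 phage promoters flank the interrupted cloning site and lacZα fragment. The automated annotation labels the open reading frame as Arabidopsis LUT2/LCYE. This reflects homology to the closest curated match, and the catalogue record identifies the insert as the lettuce gene. The depositor notes that the insert encodes one extra aspartate (D178) compared with the GenBank reference sequence.

The plasmid produces an active enzyme that is also described as a lycopene epsilon-bicyclase. It is intended for functional complementation alongside the lycopene-accumulating plasmids pAC-LYC or pAC-LYCipi. Cells carrying both plasmids convert lycopene to epsilon-carotene, which makes the construct useful for analysing carotenoid pathway enzymes and what determines ring number.
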