Addgene plasmid #53589: pDY4
Purpose: Produces an active Lactuca sativa (lettuce) lycopene epsilon-cyclase in E. coli. Use with pAC-LYC or pAC-LYCipi to produce epsilon-carotene in E. coli.
Depositing lab: Francis X Cunningham Jr. Depositing organization: University of Maryland, College Park. Publication: One ring or two? Determination of ring number in carotenoids by lycopene epsilon-cyclases. Cunningham FX Jr, Gantt E. Proc Natl Acad Sci U S A. 2001 Feb 27;98(5):2905-10. Epub 2001 Feb 20. 10.1073/pnas.051618398 PubMed 11226339.
Backbone
  Vector backbone: pBluescript SK-
  Backbone manufacturer: Stratagene
  Backbone size w/o insert (bp): 2958
  Total vector size (bp): 4762
  Modifications to backbone: This is a cDNA library plasmid containing a Lactuca sativa (romaine lettuce) lycopene epsilon-cyclase cDNA. This plasmid has been referred to elsewhere as pLsLCYe [Cunningham FX Jr, Gantt E (2001) A portfolio of plasmids for identification and analysis of carotenoid pathway enzymes: Adonis aestivalis as a case study. Photosynth Res. 92, 245-259.].
  Vector type: Bacterial Expression
Growth in bacteria
  Bacterial resistance: Ampicillin, 100 μg/mL
  Growth temperature: 37°C
  Growth strain: XL1 Blue
  Growth instructions: Can be used with pAC-LYC or pAC-LYCipi in E. coli strain TOP10 to produce epsilon-carotene. For this purpose, grow liquid cultures on a platform shaker at 28 degrees Celsius for 2-3 days in darkness, or grow on agar plates at room temperature for 3-7 days.
  Copy number: High Copy
Gene/Insert
  Gene/Insert name: lcyE (alt names: DY4; lycopene epsilon-cyclase; lycopene epsilon-bicyclase)
  Species: Lactuca sativa
  Insert size (bp): 1780
  GenBank ID: AF321538.1
  Promoter: lac
  Cloning method: Restriction Enzyme; 5′ cloning site EcoRI (not destroyed); 3′ cloning site EcoRI (not destroyed)
  Sequencing primers: 5′ NA; 3′ NA
Resource information
  A portion of this plasmid was derived from a plasmid made by: This plasmid was selected in a screen of a Lactuca sativa (Romaine lettuce) cDNA library. The library was kindly provided to us by Harry Yamamoto and Bob Bugos of the University of Hawaii [see Bugos RC, Yamamoto HY (1996) Molecular cloning of violaxanthin de-epoxidase from romaine lettuce and expression in Escherichia coli. Proc Natl Acad Sci USA. 93, 6320-6325.].
Terms and licenses: Academic/Nonprofit Terms; Industry Terms: Not Available to Industry
Depositor comments: Please note that the DY4 insert in this plasmid contains an extra aspartic acid, D178, compared to GenBank reference sequence AF321538.1
How to cite: pDY4 was a gift from Francis X Cunningham Jr (Addgene plasmid # 53589 ; http://n2t.net/addgene:53589 ; RRID:Addgene_53589)
