>Addgene plasmid #53589 | pDY4 | addgene partial sequence | sequence record 91326 | pBluescript-KS 5'-TCGAGGTCGACGGTATC-3'
ACATATAATTAACGAGTATGTTGTTGTAAGGATACAAAAGAAATAAATAAGGCTTATATATATGCAAGAT
ATGGGTATTATTTATATAATCTAAATCTATATAGTGAGATATGCTTTTACCATAGTTGCCCCTGTCGGAT
CAGAAAGTAGATGTCTAACCAGTTCCATTCTCAAGCTGTGAGGTGCTATCACAAACATATAAAGCGCAAA
TATTATCAAATCCGTTGAAGATAAAGAAGACCCCAAAAATCCCCACCACATCCATTTGGGCAAACGAAAG
AAAGTACGGAAAAATGTACGTGTTCCCTCTAGATCCATTAGCACGATGTGTGATAGTCCGAATAGAAAGA
AGGCTCGCTGTCTTTTCCTTTCAAGTGGCCACAATGTTTCCCATGCTTGTTTTGAAATGTTAGTGTATTT
TCCAAGAGAAATCATCTCTTTAGATTGATCTTGTCTTAAAATCTTAGCAATGACTGCTGCATAATTAGGA
GCTTCTGACAAAGATCGAACAACTGAATACCCTGTGGCAGGGTGCACCATACTAGCTGCAGCACCAAATG
CGAGATTCTTTTGTTCTGTATTAGGTAACGATCCACCTACGGGGATATACGACCATTCCTCTTCGTACGT
TCTTGTTATTCGGATACCCATTGCCTTTAATCGTGACATGAGTTTGGACTTTAGAAGATTGAAAGGCATG
GCTTCTCTTGAAGCTAAACAAGTTTCCTCGAAGAATATTTTTGTTGGAGACATGGCCATGACATAGAGGA
AAGTCGGATATTTTGCTTCTAAAGATTCCGGTTTATGTTTTGAGAAGTCTCTATAATCCATGAACACCAT
TAGATCTGGATCATAGG
