>Addgene plasmid #53589 | pDY4 | addgene partial sequence | sequence record 91346 | pBluescript-SK 5'-tctagaactagtggatc-3'
AAATTGAATTAATTGTAATCCTGAAAACTTGATTTGTGATAGAAGAATCAATGGAGTGCTTTGGAGCTCG
AAACATGACGGCAACAATGGCGGTTTTTACGTGCCCTAGATTCACGGACTGTAATATCAGGCACAAATTT
TCGTTACTGAAACAACGAAGATTTACTAATTTATCAGCATCGTCTTCGTTGCGTCAAATTAAGTGCAGCG
CTAAAAGCGACCGTTGTGTAGTGGATAAACAAGGGATTTCCGTAGCAGACGAAGAAGATTATGTGAAGGC
CGGTGGATCGGAGCTGTTTTTTGTTCAAATGCAGCGGACTAAGTCCATGGAAAGCCAGTCTAAACTTTCC
GAAAAGCTAGCACAGATACCAATTGGAAATTGCATACTTGATCTGGTTGTAATCGGTTGTGGCCCTGCTG
GCCTTGCTCTTGCTGCAGAGTCAGCCAAACTAGGGTTGAACGTTGGACTCATTGGCCCTGATCTTCCTTT
TACAAACAATTATGGTGTTTGGCAGGATGAATTTATAGGTCTTGGACTTGAAGGATGCATTGAACATTCT
TGGAAAGATACTCTTGTATACCTTGATGATGATGCTGATCCCATCCGCATAGGTCGTGCATATGGCAGAG
TTCATCGTGATTTACTTCATGAAGAGTTGTTAAGAAGGTGTGTGGAATCAGGTGTTTCATATCTAAGCTC
CAAAGTAGAAAGAATCACTGAAGCTCCAAATGGCTATAGTCTCATTGAATGTGAAGGCAATATCACCATT
CCATGCAGGCTTGCTACTGTTGCATCAGGGGCAGCTTCAGGGAAATTTCTGGAGTATGAACTTGGGGGTC
CCCGTGTTTGTGTCCAAACAGCTTATGGTATAGAGGTTGAGGTTGAA
